Addgene plasmid #79053: pMBP-SpyCatcher
Purpose: Expresses maltose binding protein (MBP) SpyCatcher fusion
Depositing lab: James Bowie. Depositing organization: University of California, Los Angeles (UCLA). Publication: A simple DNA handle attachment method for single molecule mechanical manipulation experiments. Min D, Arbing MA, Jefferson RE, Bowie JU. Protein Sci. 2016 Aug;25(8):1535-44. doi: 10.1002/pro.2952. Epub 2016 Jun 6. PubMed 27222403.
Backbone
  Vector backbone: pDEST14
  Backbone manufacturer: Invitrogen
  Backbone size w/o insert (bp): 3644
  Total vector size (bp): 5168
  Vector type: Bacterial Expression
Growth in bacteria
  Bacterial resistance: Ampicillin, 100 μg/mL
  Growth temperature: 37°C
  Growth strain: DH5alpha
  Copy number: Unknown
Gene/Insert
  Gene/Insert name: MBP-SpyCatcher
  Species: Streptococcus pyogenes
  Insert size (bp): 1524
  Mutation: Derived from pDEST14-SpyCatcher (Plasmid #35044); deletion of C-terminal till I113, and point mutations I34E and M69Y
  Promoter: T7
  Tag / fusion protein: Maltose binding protein (N terminal on insert); 6xHis (N terminal on insert)
  Cloning method: Gibson Cloning
  Sequencing primers: 5′ T7 Fwd; 3′ T7 terminator
Resource information
  A portion of this plasmid was derived from a plasmid made by: Howarth lab - plasmid is a derivative of pDEST14-SpyCatcher (Plasmid #35044)
Terms and licenses: Academic/Nonprofit Terms; Industry Terms: Not Available to Industry
Depositor comments: Transform plasmid into E. coli BL21(DE3) for expression. Use amylose resin for purification; His6 tag is partially inaccessible and not suitable for purification.
How to cite: pMBP-SpyCatcher was a gift from James Bowie (Addgene plasmid # 79053 ; http://n2t.net/addgene:79053 ; RRID:Addgene_79053)
