[The description below was written by a language model from this plasmid's Addgene catalogue record and pLannotate feature annotations shown in this document.]
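Description:
pMBP-SpyCatcher is a bacterial expression plasmid of about 5.2 kb, built on the Invitrogen pDEST14 backbone and derived by Gibson cloning from the earlier pDEST14-SpyCatcher construct. It is propagated in E. coli under ampicillin selection (β-lactamase with its own promoter) and replicates from a ColE1/pMB1-type origin. The backbone also retains the pBR322 bom region and the rop gene, which normally restrains copy number, although the record lists copy number as unknown. An f1 phage origin is present as well.

The payload is a 1.5 kb open reading frame driven by the T7 promoter with the T7 gene 10 ribosome binding site and closed by the T7 terminator, so expression requires a host supplying T7 RNA polymerase; the depositor names BL21(DE3). The annotated frame begins with E. coli maltose binding protein lacking its signal sequence, so the fusion stays in the cytosol. This is followed by a histidine tag and a TEV protease site, and then by the region corresponding to SpyCatcher, which the automated annotation does not label. SpyCatcher is the Streptococcus pyogenes-derived domain that forms a spontaneous covalent isopeptide bond with the SpyTag peptide. This version carries a C-terminal truncation and the point mutations I34E and M69Y. A second short histidine-tag match and a fragment resembling a T7 gene 10B solubility tag are called just upstream of the terminator; whether they are translated is not clear from the record.

The depositor notes that the His tag is only partly accessible, so MBP is the intended purification handle. The associated work used the protein to attach DNA handles for single-molecule mechanical manipulation experiments.
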