Features (pLannotate 1.2.2; 15 found; start..end, strand, type, name):
     21..39      +  promoter       T7 promoter: promoter for bacteriophage T7 RNA polymerase
     71..93      +  RBS            RBS: efficient ribosome binding site from bacteriophage T7 gene 10 (Olins and Rangwala, 1989)
    101..1201    +  CDS            MBP: maltose binding protein from E. coli; malE (mutated); This version of the gene does not encode a signal sequence, so MBP will remain in the cytosol.
   1218..1237    +  CDS            8xHis (fragment): 8xHis affinity tag
   1259..1278    +  CDS            TEV site (fragment): tobacco etch virus (TEV) protease recognition and cleavage site
   1689..1706    +  CDS            9xHis (fragment): 9xHis affinity tag
   1716..1765    +  CDS            SET1 (fragment): solubility-enhancement tag derived from T7 phage gene 10B
   1773..1820    +  terminator     T7 terminator: transcription terminator for bacteriophage T7 RNA polymerase
   1857..2285    +  rep_origin     f1 ori (sequence partly withheld): f1 bacteriophage origin of replication; arrow indicates direction of (+) strand synthesis
   2338..2442    +  promoter       AmpR promoter: bla
   2443..3303    +  CDS            AmpR: β-lactamase; bla; confers resistance to ampicillin, carbenicillin, and related antibiotics
   3474..4062    +  rep_origin     ori: high-copy-number ColE1/pMB1/pBR322/pUC origin of replication
   4248..4387    -  misc_feature   bom: basis of mobility region from pBR322
   4489..4680    -  CDS            rop: Rop protein, which maintains plasmids at low copy number; rop
   4697..5077    +  CDS            YPB1_ECOLX: Protein predicted: Swiss-Prot protein existence level 4. From Escherichia coli.
>Addgene plasmid #79053 | pMBP-SpyCatcher | depositor full sequence | sequence record 147896 | pMBP-SpyCatcher sequence 5168 bps
AGATCTCGATCCCGCGAAATTAATACGACTCACTATAGGGAGACCACAACGGTTTCCCTCTAGAAATAAT
TTTGTTTAACTTTAAGAAGGAGATATACATATGAAAATCGAAGAAGGTAAACTGGTAATCTGGATTAACG
GCGATAAAGGCTATAACGGTCTCGCTGAAGTCGGTAAGAAATTCGAGAAAGATACCGGAATTAAAGTCAC
CGTTGAGCATCCGGATAAACTGGAAGAGAAATTCCCACAGGTTGCGGCAACTGGCGATGGCCCTGACATT
ATCTTCTGGGCACACGACCGCTTTGGTGGCTACGCTCAATCTGGCCTGTTGGCTGAAATCACCCCGGACA
AAGCGTTCCAGGACAAGCTGTATCCGTTTACCTGGGATGCCGTACGTTACAACGGCAAGCTGATTGCTTA
CCCGATCGCTGTTGAAGCGTTATCGCTGATTTATAACAAAGATCTGCTGCCGAACCCGCCAAAAACCTGG
GAAGAGATCCCGGCGCTGGATAAAGAACTGAAAGCGAAAGGTAAGAGCGCGCTGATGTTCAACCTGCAAG
AACCGTACTTCACCTGGCCGCTGATTGCTGCTGACGGGGGTTATGCGTTCAAGTATGAAAACGGCAAGTA
CGACATTAAAGACGTGGGCGTGGATAACGCTGGCGCGAAAGCGGGTCTGACCTTCCTGGTTGACCTGATT
AAAAACAAACACATGAATGCAGACACCGATTACTCCATCGCAGAAGCTGCCTTTAATAAAGGCGAAACAG
CGATGACCATCAACGGCCCGTGGGCATGGTCCAACATCGACACCAGCAAAGTGAATTATGGTGTAACGGT
ACTGCCGACCTTCAAGGGTCAACCATCCAAACCGTTCGTTGGCGTGCTGAGCGCAGGTATTAACGCCGCC
AGTCCGAACAAAGAGCTGGCAAAAGAGTTCCTCGAAAACTATCTGCTGACTGATGAAGGTCTGGAAGCGG
TTAATAAAGACAAACCGCTGGGTGCCGTAGCGCTGAAGTCTTACGAGGAAGAGTTGGCGAAAGATCCACG
TATTGCCGCCACCATGGAAAACGCCCAGAAAGGTGAAATCATGCCGAACATCCCGCAGATGTCCGCTTTC
TGGTATGCCGTGCGTACTGCGGTGATCAACGCCGCCAGCGGTCGTCAGACTGTCGATGAAGCCCTGAAAG
ACGCGCAGACTAATGGCATGTCGTACTACCATCACCATCACCATCACGATTACGACATCCCAACGACCGA
AAACCTGTATTTTCAGGGTGGTTGTGGTGATACCTTATCAGGTTTATCAAGTGAGCAAGGTCAGTCCGGT
GATATGACAATTGAAGAAGATAGTGCTACCCATATTAAATTCTCAAAACGTGATGAGGACGGCAAAGAGT
TAGCTGGTGCAACTATGGAGTTGCGTGATTCATCTGGTAAAACTATTAGTACATGGATTTCAGATGGACA
AGTGAAAGATTTCTACCTGTATCCAGGAAAATATACATTTGTCGAAACCGCAGCACCAGACGGTTATGAG
GTAGCAACTGCTATTACCTTTACAGTTAATGAGCAAGGTCAGGTTACTGTAAATGGCAAAGCAACTAAAG
GTGACGCTCATATTTAAATGGTTGATGCTTGAGGATCCGAATTCGAGCTCCGTCGACAAGCTTGCGGCCG
CACTCGAGCACCACCACCACCACCACTGAGATCCGGCTGCTAACAAAGCCCGAAAGGAAGCTGAGTTGGC
TGCTGCCACCGCTGAGCAATAACTAGCATAACCCCTTGGGGCCTCTAAACGGGTCTTGAGGGGTTTTTTG
CTGAAAGGAGGAACTATATCCGGATTGGCGAATGGG
[124 nt withheld, positions 1857-1980]
C
[91 nt withheld, positions 1982-2072]
A
[49 nt withheld, positions 2074-2122]
CCTTTGACGTTGGAGTCCACGTTCTTT
[37 nt withheld, positions 2150-2186]
ACCCTATCTCGGTCTATTCTTTTGATTTATAAGGGATTTTGCCGATTTCGGCCTATTGGTTAAAAAATGA
GCTGATTTAACAAAAATTTAACGCGAATTTTAACAAAATATTAACGCTTACAATTTAGGTGGCACTTTTC
GGGGAAATGTGCGCGGAACCCCTATTTGTTTATTTTTCTAAATACATTCAAATATGTATCCGCTCATGAG
ACAATAACCCTGGTAAATGCTTCAATAATATTGAAAAAGGAAGAGTATGAGTATTCAACATTTCCGTGTC
GCCCTTATTCCCTTTTTTGCGGCATTTTGCCTTCCTGTTTTTGCTCACCCAGAAACGCTGGTGAAAGTAA
AAGATGCTGAAGATCAGTTGGGTGCACGAGTGGGTTACATCGAACTGGATCTCAACAGCGGTAAGATCCT
TGAGAGTTTTCGCCCCGAAGAACGTTTTCCAATGATGAGCACTTTTAAAGTTCTGCTATGTGGCGCGGTA
TTATCCCGTATTGACGCCGGGCAAGAGCAACTCGGTCGCCGCATACACTATTCTCAGAATGACTTGGTTG
AGTACTCACCAGTCACAGAAAAGCATCTTACGGATGGCATGACAGTAAGAGAATTATGCAGTGCTGCCAT
AACCATGAGTGATAACACTGCGGCCAACTTACTTCTGACAACGATCGGAGGACCGAAGGAGCTAACCGCT
TTTTTGCACAACATGGGGGATCATGTAACTCGCCTTGATCGTTGGGAACCGGAGCTGAATGAAGCCATAC
CAAACGACGAGCGTGACACCACGATGCCTGCAGCAATGGCAACAACGTTGCGCAAACTATTAACTGGCGA
ACTACTTACTCTAGCTTCCCGGCAACAATTAATAGACTGGATGGAGGCGGATAAAGTTGCAGGACCACTT
CTGCGCTCGGCCCTTCCGGCTGGCTGGTTTATTGCTGATAAATCTGGAGCCGGTGAGCGTGGGTCTCGCG
GTATCATTGCAGCACTGGGGCCAGATGGTAAGCCCTCCCGTATCGTAGTTATCTACACGACGGGGAGTCA
GGCAACTATGGATGAACGAAATAGACAGATCGCTGAGATAGGTGCCTCACTGATTAAGCATTGGTAACTG
TCAGACCAAGTTTACTCATATATACTTTAGATTGATTTAAAACTTCATTTTTAATTTAAAAGGATCTAGG
TGAAGATCCTTTTTGATAATCTCATGACCAAAATCCCTTAACGTGAGTTTTCGTTCCACTGAGCGTCAGA
CCCCGTAGAAAAGATCAAAGGATCTTCTTGAGATCCTTTTTTTCTGCGCGTAATCTGCTGCTTGCAAACA
AAAAAACCACCGCTACCAGCGGTGGTTTGTTTGCCGGATCAAGAGCTACCAACTCTTTTTCCGAAGGTAA
CTGGCTTCAGCAGAGCGCAGATACCAAATACTGTCCTTCTAGTGTAGCCGTAGTTAGGCCACCACTTCAA
GAACTCTGTAGCACCGCCTACATACCTCGCTCTGCTAATCCTGTTACCAGTGGCTGCTGCCAGTGGCGAT
AAGTCGTGTCTTACCGGGTTGGACTCAAGACGATAGTTACCGGATAAGGCGCAGCGGTCGGGCTGAACGG
GGGGTTCGTGCACACAGCCCAGCTTGGAGCGAACGACCTACACCGAACTGAGATACCTACAGCGTGAGCT
ATGAGAAAGCGCCACGCTTCCCGAAGGGAGAAAGGCGGACAGGTATCCGGTAAGCGGCAGGGTCGGAACA
GGAGAGCGCACGAGGGAGCTTCCAGGGGGAAACGCCTGGTATCTTTATAGTCCTGTCGGGTTTCGCCACC
TCTGACTTGAGCGTCGATTTTTGTGATGCTCGTCAGGGGGGCGGAGCCTATGGAAAAACGCCAGCAACGC
GGCCTTTTTACGGTTCCTGGCCTTTTGCTGGCCTTTTGCTCACATGTTCTTTCCTGCGTTATCCCCTGAT
TCTGTGGATAACCGTATTACCGCCTTTGAGTGAGCTGATACCGCTCGCCGCAGCCGAACGACCGAGCGCA
GCGAGTCAGTGAGCGAGGAAGCGGAAGAGCGCCTGATGCGGTATTTTCTCCTTACGCATCTGTGCGGTAT
TTCACACCGCAATGGTGCACTCTCAGTACAATCTGCTCTGATGCCGCATAGTTAAGCCAGTATACACTCC
GCTATCGCTACGTGACTGGGTCATGGCTGCGCCCCGACACCCGCCAACACCCGCTGACGCGCCCTGACGG
GCTTGTCTGCTCCCGGCATCCGCTTACAGACAAGCTGTGACCGTCTCCGGGAGCTGCATGTGTCAGAGGT
TTTCACCGTCATCACCGAAACGCGCGAGGCAGCTGCGGTAAAGCTCATCAGCGTGGTCGTGAAGCGATTC
ACAGATGTCTGCCTGTTCATCCGCGTCCAGCTCGTTGAGCTTCTCCAGAAGCGTTAATGTCTGGCTTCTG
ATAAAGCGGGCCATGTTAAGGGCGGTTTTTTCCTGTTTGGTCACTGATGCCTCCGTGTAAGGGGGATTTC
TGTTCATGGGGGTAATGATACCGATGAAACGAGAGAGGATGCTCACGATACGGGTTACTGATGATGAACA
TGCCCGGTTACTGGAACGTTGTGAGGGTAAACAACTGGCGGTATGGATGCGGCGGGACCAGAGAAAAATC
ACTCAGGGTCAATGCCAGCGCTTCGTTAATACAGATGTAGGTGTTCCACAGGGTAGCCAGCAGCATCCTG
CGATGCAGATCCGGAACATAATGGTGCAGGGCGCTGACTTCCGCGTTTCCAGACTTTACGAAACACGGAA
ACCGAAGACCATTCATGTTGTTGCTCAGGTCGCAGACGTTTTGCAGCAGCAGTCGCTTCACGTTCGCTCG
CGTATCGGTGATTCATTCTGCTAACCAGTAAGGCAACCCCGCCAGCCTAGCCGGGTCCTCAACGACAGGA
GCACGATCATGCGCACCCGTGGCCAGGACCCAACGCTGCCCG
