>Addgene plasmid #79053 | pMBP-SpyCatcher | addgene partial sequence | sequence record 149800 | T7 5'-TAATACGACTCACTATAGGG-3'
ACTTTAAGAAGGAGATATACATATGAAAATCGAAGAAGGTAAACTGGTAATCTGGATTAACGGCGATAAA
GGCTATAACGGTCTCGCTGAAGTCGGTAAGAAATTCGAGAAAGATACCGGAATTAAAGTCACCGTTGAGC
ATCCGGATAAACTGGAAGAGAAATTCCCACAGGTTGCGGCAACTGGCGATGGCCCTGACATTATCTTCTG
GGCACACGACCGCTTTGGTGGCTACGCTCAATCTGGCCTGTTGGCTGAAATCACCCCGGACAAAGCGTTC
CAGGACAAGCTGTATCCGTTTACCTGGGATGCCGTACGTTACAACGGCAAGCTGATTGCTTACCCGATCG
CTGTTGAAGCGTTATCGCTGATTTATAACAAAGATCTGCTGCCGAACCCGCCAAAAACCTGGGAAGAGAT
CCCGGCGCTGGATAAAGAACTGAAAGCGAAAGGTAAGAGCGCGCTGATGTTCAACCTGCAAGAACCGTAC
TTCACCTGGCCGCTGATTGCTGCTGACGGGGGTTATGCGTTCAAGTATGAAAACGGCAAGTACGACATTA
AAGACGTGGGCGTGGATAACGCTGGCGCGAAAGCGGGTCTGACCTTCCTGGTTGACCTGATTAAAAACAA
ACACATGAATGCAGACACCGATTACTCCATCGCAGAAGCTGCCTTTAATAAAGGCGAAACAGCGATGACC
ATCAACGGCCCGTGGGCATGGTCCAACATCGACACCAGCAAAGTGAATTATGGTGTAACGGTACTGCCGA
CCTTCAAGGGTCAACCATCCAAACCGTTCGTTGGCGTGCTGAGCGCAGGTATTAACGCCGCCAGTCCGAA
CAAAGAGCTGGCAAAAGAGTTCCTCGAAAACTATCTGCTGACTGATGAAGGTCTGGAAGCGGTTAATAAA
GACAAACCGCT
