>Addgene plasmid #79053 | pMBP-SpyCatcher | addgene partial sequence | sequence record 150011 | T7term 5'-GCTAGTTATTGCTCAGCGG-3'
TTGTTAGCAGCCGGATCTCAGTGGTGGTGGTGGTGGTGCTCGAGTGCGGCCGCAAGCTTGTCGACGGAGC
TCGAATTCGGATCCTCAAGCATCAACCATTTAAATATGAGCGTCACCTTTAGTTGCTTTGCCATTTACAG
TAACCTGACCTTGCTCATTAACTGTAAAGGTAATAGCAGTTGCTACCTCATAACCGTCTGGTGCTGCGGT
TTCGACAAATGTATATTTTCCTGGATACAGGTAGAAATCTTTCACTTGTCCATCTGAAATCCATGTACTA
ATAGTTTTACCAGATGAATCACGCAACTCCATAGTTGCACCAGCTAACTCTTTGCCGTCCTCATCACGTT
TTGAGAATTTAATATGGGTAGCACTATCTTCTTCAATTGTCATATCACCGGACTGACCTTGCTCACTTGA
TAAACCTGATAAGGTATCACCACAACCACCCTGAAAATACAGGTTTTCGGTCGTTGGGATGTCGTAATCG
TGATGGTGATGGTGATGGTAGTACGACATGCCATTAGTCTGCGCGTCTTTCAGGGCTTCATCGACAGTCT
GACGACCGCTGGCGGCGTTGATCACCGCAGTACGCACGGCATACCAGAAAGCGGACATCTGCGGGATGTT
CGGCATGATTTCACCTTTCTGGGCGTTTTCCATGGTGGCGGCAATACGTGGATCTTTCGCCAACTCTTCC
TCGTAAGACTTCAGCGCTACGGCACCCAGCGGTTTGTCTTTATTAACCGCTTCCAGACCTTCATCAGTCA
GCAGATAGTTTTCGAGGAACTCTTTTG
